Addgene plasmid #19329: pCFJ150 - pDESTttTi5605[R4-R3]
Depositing lab: Erik Jorgensen. Depositing organization: University of Utah. Publication: Single-copy insertion of transgenes in Caenorhabditis elegans. Christian Frøkjær-Jensen, M Wayne Davis, Christopher E Hopkins, Blake J Newman, Jason M Thumme, Søren-Peter Olesen, Morten Grunnet & Erik M Jorgensen. 10.1038/ng.248 PubMed 18953339.
Backbone
  Vector backbone: N/A
  Backbone size w/o insert (bp): 2354
  Vector type: Worm Expression
Growth in bacteria
  Bacterial resistance: Chloramphenicol and Ampicillin, 25 & 100 μg/mL
  Growth temperature: 37°C
  Growth strain: Unknown
  Growth instructions: ccdB Survival T1 phage resistant cells. standard conditions.
  Copy number: High Copy
Gene/Insert
  Gene/Insert name: pDESTttTi5605[R4-R3]
  Species: C. elegans (nematode)
  Insert size (bp): 6777
  Cloning method: Restriction Enzyme
  Sequencing primers: 5′ n/a
Terms and licenses: Academic/Nonprofit Terms; Industry Terms: Not Available to Industry
Depositor comments: Invitrogen Gateway 3-fragment compatible destination vector. Contains C.Briggsae unc-119 rescue fragment. Also contains genomic regions flanking ttTi5605 Mos1 insertion to generate MosSCI inserts at this locus. Please note that due to a bug in the Addgene map algorithm, the attR sites are depicted as attR1 and attR2, when in fact they are attR3 and attR4. Please refer to the author's map for an accurate depiction of these sites.
How to cite: pCFJ150 - pDESTttTi5605[R4-R3] was a gift from Erik Jorgensen (Addgene plasmid # 19329 ; http://n2t.net/addgene:19329 ; RRID:Addgene_19329)
