[The description below was written by a language model from this plasmid's Addgene catalogue record and pLannotate feature annotations shown in this document.]
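Description:
pCFJ150 (pDESTttTi5605[R4-R3]) is a Gateway destination vector for *C. elegans* transgenesis, built to generate single-copy insertions by MosSCI (Mos1-mediated single-copy insertion) at the ttTi5605 Mos1 locus. It is a 9.1 kb high-copy plasmid with a ColE1/pUC-type origin and an ampicillin resistance gene. The record names no parental backbone. Small rop, bom, lacZα and other fragments found by automated annotation appear to be backbone remnants or chance matches.

The functional region is compatible with three-fragment Gateway cloning. An attR4/attR3-flanked cassette carries a chloramphenicol resistance gene (CmR) and the ccdB gyrase toxin. In an LR reaction, entry clones (typically a promoter, a coding sequence and a 3' UTR) replace this cassette. Loss of ccdB provides counterselection against unrecombined vector, which is also why the empty vector must be maintained in a ccdB-tolerant strain under dual chloramphenicol and ampicillin selection. The depositor notes that automated maps mislabel the att sites. In this feature table, one site is called attR3 and the other attR1 with an overlapping attB4 core, and that second site should be read as attR4.

Next to the Gateway cassette is an unc-119 rescue fragment, which the depositor states is from *C. briggsae* even though the annotation matched the *C. elegans* homologue. It restores normal movement in unc-119 mutant worms and so marks transformants. According to the depositor, the plasmid also contains genomic regions flanking the ttTi5605 insertion site. These are largely unannotated in the table apart from a fragment of a *C. elegans* gene. After Mos1 excision creates a double-strand break, these homology arms template repair that copies the transgene and unc-119 marker into the chromosome.
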