Features (pLannotate 1.2.2; 19 found; start..end, strand, type, name):
    146..734     -  rep_origin     ori: high-copy-number ColE1/pMB1/pBR322/pUC origin of replication
    905..1765    -  CDS            AmpR: β-lactamase; bla; confers resistance to ampicillin, carbenicillin, and related antibiotics
   1766..1870    -  promoter       AmpR promoter: bla
   1965..2000    +  CDS            rop (fragment): Rop protein, which maintains plasmids at low copy number; rop
   2102..2201    +  misc_feature   bom (fragment): basis of mobility region from pBR322
   2207..2342    -  CDS            lacZα (fragment): LacZα fragment of β-galactosidase; lacZ fragment
   3836..3857    -  CDS            lacZα (fragment): LacZα fragment of β-galactosidase; lacZ fragment
   3861..3984    +  protein_bind   attR3: mutant version of attR; recombination site for the Gateway® LR reaction LR Clonase™
   4010..4040    +  promoter       lac UV5 promoter: E. coli lac promoter with an "up" mutation
   4064..4093    +  promoter       cat promoter (fragment): promoter of the E. coli cat gene encoding chloramphenicol acetyltransferase
   4094..4753    +  CDS            CmR: chloramphenicol acetyltransferase; cat; confers resistance to chloramphenicol
   4932..5090    +  CDS            ccdA (fragment): CCDA_ECO57 - Also known as H, letA. Experimental evidence at protein level: Swiss-Prot protein existence level 1. Antitoxin component of a type II toxin-antitoxin (TA) system which inhibits the post-segregational killing (PSK) of plasmid-free cells, also referred to as a plasmid addiction system. Binds to and blocks the activity of CcdB; will also remove bound CcdB protein from the CcdB-GyrA complex by forming a CcdA-CcdB complex, a process termed rejuvenation. Functions as a transcriptional corepressor for the ccdAB operon, repression also requires CcdB (By similarity). From Escherichia coli
   5095..5400    +  CDS            ccdB: CcdB, a bacterial toxin that poisons DNA gyrase; ccdB; Plasmids containing the ccdB gene cannot be propagated in standard E. coli strains.
   5441..5560    -  protein_bind   attR1: mutant version of attR; recombination site for the Gateway® LR reaction LR Clonase™
   5544..5564    -  protein_bind   attB4: mutant version of attB; core recombination site for the Gateway® BP reaction BP Clonase™
   5959..6801    -  CDS            unc-119: UN119_CAEEL - Experimental evidence at protein level: Swiss-Prot protein existence level 1. Myristoyl-binding protein that acts as a cargo adapter: specifically binds the myristoyl moiety of a subset of N-terminally myristoylated proteins and is required for their localization. Plays a key role in ciliary membrane localization of proteins. Required for the establishment or function of the nervous system. From Caenorhabditis elegans.
   6912..6929    +  misc_feature   P element 5' end (fragment): No description available
   7803..8018    +  CDS            GSLG1_CAEEL (fragment): Experimental evidence at protein level: Swiss-Prot protein existence level 1. From Caenorhabditis elegans.
   8496..8512    +  CDS            M13 gene XI (fragment): pXI; XI; phage assembly
>Addgene plasmid #19329 | pCFJ150 - pDESTttTi5605[R4-R3] | depositor full sequence | sequence record 8986 | Author sequence
TGTGAAATTGTTATCCGCTGGTATCAGCTCACTCAAAGGCGGTAATACGGTTATCCACAGAATCAGGGGA
TAACGCAGGAAAGAACATGTGAGCAAAAGGCCAGCAAAAGACCAGGAACCGTAAAAAGGCCGCGTTGCTG
GCGTTTTTCCATAGGCTCCGCCCCCCTGACGAGCATCACAAAAATCGACGCTCAAGTCAGAGGTGGCGAA
ACCCGACAGGACTATAAAGATACCAGGCGTTTCCCCCTGGAAGCTCCCTCGTGCGCTCTCCTGTTCCGAC
CCTGCCGCTTACCGGATACCTGTCCGCCTTTCTCCCTTCGGGAAGCGTGGCGCTTTCTCATAGCTCACGC
TGTAGGTATCTCAGTTCGGTGTAGGTCGTTCGCTCCAAGCTGGGCTGTGTGCACGAACCCCCCGTTCAGC
CCGACCGCTGCGCCTTATCCGGTAACTATCGTCTTGAGTCCAACCCGGTAAGACACGACTTATCGCCACT
GGCAGCAGCCACTGGTAACAGGATTAGCAGAGCGAGGTATGTAGGCGGTGCTACAGAGTTCTTGAAGTGG
TGGCCTAACTACGGCTACACTAGAAGGACAGTATTTGGTATCTGCGCTCTGCTGAAGCCAGTTACCTTCG
GAAAAAGAGTTGGTAGCTCTTGATCCGGCAAACAAACCACCGCTGGTAGCGGTGGTTTTTTTGTTTGCAA
GCAGCAGATTACGCGCAGAAAAAAAGGATCTCAAGAAGATCCTTTGATCTTTTCTACGGGGTCTGACGCT
CAGTGGAACGAAAACTCACGTTAAGGGATTTTGGTCATGAGATTATCAAAAAGGATCTTCACCTAGATCC
TTTTAAATTAAAAATGAAGTTTTAAATCAATCTAAAGTATATATGAGTAAACTTGGTCTGACAGTTACCA
ATGCTTAATCAGTGAGGCACCTATCTCAGCGATCTGTCTATTTCGTTCATCCATAGTTGCCTGACTCCCC
GTCGTGTAGATAACTACGATACGGGAGGGCTTACCATCTGGCCCCAGTGCTGCAATGATACCGCGAGACC
CACGCTCACCGGCTCCAGATTTATCAGCAATAAACCAGCCAGCCGGAAGGGCCGAGCGCAGAAGTGGTCC
TGCAACTTTATCCGCCTCCATCCAGTCTATTAATTGTTGCCGGGAAGCTAGAGTAAGTAGTTCGCCAGTT
AATAGTTTGCGCAACGTTGTTGCCATTGCTACAGGCATCGTGGTGTCACGCTCGTCGTTTGGTATGGCTT
CATTCAGCTCCGGTTCCCAACGATCAAGGCGAGTTACATGATCCCCCATGTTGTGCAAAAAAGCGGTTAG
CTCCTTCGGTCCTCCGATCGTTGTCAGAAGTAAGTTGGCCGCAGTGTTATCACTCATGGTTATGGCAGCA
CTGCATAATTCTCTTACTGTCATGCCATCCGTAAGATGCTTTTCTGTGACTGGTGAGTACTCAACCAAGT
CATTCTGAGAATAGTGTATGCGGCGACCGAGTTGCTCTTGCCCGGCGTCAATACGGGATAATACCGCGCC
ACATAGCAGAACTTTAAAAGTGCTCATCATTGGAAAACGTTCTTCGGGGCGAAAACTCTCAAGGATCTTA
CCGCTGTTGAGATCCAGTTCGATGTAACCCACTCGTGCACCCAACTGATCTTCAGCATCTTTTACTTTCA
CCAGCGTTTCTGGGTGAGCAAAAACAGGAAGGCAAAATGCCGCAAAAAAGGGAATAAGGGCGACACGGAA
ATGTTGAATACTCATACTCTTCCTTTTTCAATATTATTGAAGCATTTATCAGGGTTATTGTCTCATGAGC
GGATACATATTTGAATGTATTTAGAAAAATAAACAAATAGGGGTTCCGCGCACATTTCCCCGAAAAGTGC
CACCTGACGTCTAAGAAACCATTATTATCATGACATTAACCTATAAAAATAGGCGTATCACGAGGCCCTT
TCGTCTCGCGCGTTTCGGTGATGACGGTGAAAACCTCTGACACATGCAGCTCCCGGAGACGGTCACAGCT
TGTCTGTAAGCGGATGCCGGGAGCAGACAAGCCCGTCAGGGCGCGTCAGCGGGTGTTGGCGGGTGTCGGG
GCTGGCTTAACTATGCGGCATCAGAGCAGATTGTACTGAGAGTGCACCATATGCGGTGTGAAATACCGCA
CAGATGCGTAAGGAGAAAATACCGCATCAGGCGCCATTCGCCATTCAGGCTGCGCAACTGTTGGGAAGGG
CGATCGGTGCGGGCCTCTTCGCTATTACGCCAGCTGGCGAAAGGGGGATGTGCTGCAAGGCGATTAAGTT
GGGTAACGCCAGGGTTTTCCCAGTCACGACGTCACGTGTGTTTTTGAACACGGCGATATGTATCTGTAGA
TCATCCCCAATTTTCAACAATGAATCTAAATACTGAACTTTTTGTGTAATCTTTAGTGCAGAAAAATGAC
CAAAATCAGCGATTTTCCGATTATACCCAAAATATCTCAGCTCAATGAGCACCTATAAAAATGTAAAAAT
AAAGAAAGTAGTCGAACCATATTTTGTAAAGGCTAAAAAACTGAATAAATTTTTATCCATCCAGCGCGGC
GTTACAATCCGTGGCCCATGTCACGCACGGCTTTCAAAGAAAAAAAAACAGTCTGTTTGCGCGACATCGA
TCTGGCAAAAATCCTAAAAACGACTATGCGTGGCTCACTTTATATTAATATGAAAAATACAAACTTGGTG
GTGCAGGTGCTGCAGAGGCCATCGATGAAGAAGTGGAGGCCTTGTTGTCGATCTACAAAATTGTATGGTT
GTTTGAGATTTTCCTTGAAACGCTCTCAATCTTGGATATGATATAAATTCTGGATAAGATATGATGGATA
TGATCTATGTTTGATAGAGTGCATTTGAAAGGATAACGGCCCTGCAGACATTTTTGAAAAAATAACAAAC
ATTTAATTTTCTCACTCGTTTAGGCTATTCCCCTATTTTTGATATTCCTTCGCACATATGAAAACTACTT
TTTTTCGAAACTGTTAACTCCAGAATTTATAAATCTATAGCCCTTACTTGATTATTTATTATCATGGTTA
CTCACCTCATGTCTCTTTCTCTTTTCAAGAAGTCTTCGTTCATATCTGTTGTCTCTTTCCTCCTTTTGAA
TCTCTGCTTTGCTCTTCGCCATTGTTTCCTGAAAATAATGTAACTTGAATTGTGTAATATACTTTTTTAA
TTTGAATTTGGCTTGTAACGCGGAATCACTACGTGCGGGATCATTTCTTACTAGAAAACCCAGAAAATGC
CATATTTCACTTATCTCGGGGTCATTTCTAATTAGAAAAGCTACAAAAACCATTTCTAATTACGGTGACT
TTAGAACTGGTCGAAATAGCTAATTAGAAATGGGTTTTTGCTAATTAGAGGTGACTCTATGTTATCTGAG
TAAGCCTCGTTTGTATGTAAACTCACAGTACTAATAAATGCAAGACACCCGGGTTTGTCTAGATATGAAA
TAATTGAAATATCAATTCTGACAGACAATAATGGTAATCTTGATAAGGAGTTCCACGCCCAGGAGAACAC
GTTAGTTTTCTTGTTTTTGATTGCGTGCGTTATTTTGGAGAAAAACTCGATTTTTTACAAAATAATTTTT
TGAAAGGAACACTGTTCAATAAGTTTTGTCTTTTTTCTCAGTTGTGATACGGTTTTTTATTCTTTTTTGT
AGTTATACAGAAGACCGTTACGAAACAGACTGATATCGAAACAAACACTGATCTTACTTGCACTTATAAT
ACGACTCACTAGTGGGCAGATCTTCGAATGCATCGCGCGCACCGTACGTCTCGAGTGTAAAACGACGGCC
AGTGAATTATCAACTATGTATAATAAAGTTGAACGAGAAACGTAAAATGATATAAATATCAATATATTAA
ATTAGATTTTGCATAAAAAACAGACTACATAATACTGTAAAACACAACATATCCAGTCACTATGGCGGCC
GCATTAGGCACCCCCAGGCTTTACACTTTATGCTTCCGGCTCGTATAATGTGTGGATTTTGAGTTAGGAT
CCGTCGAGATTTTCAGGAGCTAAGGAAGCTAAAATGGAGAAAAAAATCACTGGATATACCACCGTTGATA
TATCCCAATGGCATCGTAAAGAACATTTTGAGGCATTTCAGTCAGTTGCTCAATGTACCTATAACCAGAC
CGTTCAGCTGGATATTACGGCCTTTTTAAAGACCGTAAAGAAAAATAAGCACAAGTTTTATCCGGCCTTT
ATTCACATTCTTGCCCGCCTGATGAATGCTCATCCGGAATTCCGTATGGCAATGAAAGACGGTGAGCTGG
TGATATGGGATAGTGTTCACCCTTGTTACACCGTTTTCCATGAGCAAACTGAAACGTTTTCATCGCTCTG
GAGTGAATACCACGACGATTTCCGGCAGTTTCTACACATATATTCGCAAGATGTGGCGTGTTACGGTGAA
AACCTGGCCTATTTCCCTAAAGGGTTTATTGAGAATATGTTTTTCGTCTCAGCCAATCCCTGGGTGAGTT
TCACCAGTTTTGATTTAAACGTGGCCAATATGGACAACTTCTTCGCCCCCGTTTTCACCATGGGCAAATA
TTATACGCAAGGCGACAAGGTGCTGATGCCGCTGGCGATTCAGGTTCATCATGCCGTTTGTGATGGCTTC
CATGTCGGCAGAATGCTTAATGAATTACAACAGTACTGCGATGAGTGGCAGGGCGGGGCGTAATCTAGAG
GATCCGGCTTACTAAAAGCCAGATAACAGTATGCGTATTTGCGCGCTGATTTTTGCGGTATAAGAATATA
TACTGATATGTATACCCGAAGTATGTCAAAAAGAGGTATGCTATGAAGCAGCGTATTACAGTGACAGTTG
ACAGCGACAGCTATCAGTTGCTCAAGGCATATATGATGTCAATATCTCCGGTTCGGTAAGCACAACCATG
CAGAATGAAGCCCGTCGTCTGCGTGCCGAACGCTGGAAAGCGGAAAATCAGGAAGGGATGGCTGAGGTCG
CCCGGTTTATTGAAATGAACGGCTCTTTTGCCGACGAGAACAGGGGCTGGTGAAATGCAGTTTAAGGTTT
ACACCTATAAAAGAGAGAGCCGTTATCGTCTGTTTGTGGATGTACAGAGTGATATTATTGACACGCCCGG
GCGACGGATGGTGATCCCCCTGGCCAGTGCACGTCTGCTGTCAGATAAAGTCCCCCGTGAACTTTACCCG
GTGGTGCATATCGGGGATGAAAGCTGGCGCATGATGACCACCGATATGGCCAGTGTGCCGGTCTCCGTTA
TCGGGGAAGAAGTGGCTGATCTCAGCCACCGCGAAAATGACATCAAAAACGCCATTAACCTGATGTTCTG
GGGAATATAAATGTCAGGCTCCCTTATACACAGCCAGTCTGCAGGTCGACCATAGTGACTGGATATGTTG
TGTTTTACAGTATTATGTAGTCTGTTTTTTATGCAAAATCTAATTTAATATATTGATATTTATATCATTT
TACGTTTCTCGTTCAACTTTTCTATACAAAGTTGATAGCTTGGCGTAATCATGGTCATAGCTGTTCCTGC
CTAGGTGAGCTCTGGTACCCTCTAGTCAAGGCCTTAAGTGAGTCGTATTACGTAGCCCGGGCCTAGTTCT
AGACATTCTCTAATGAAAAAATCTTTCAGTTGAAATTGAAAATGAGTTAAAGTTGGAGTTTTTATTGAAA
ACAGATTTCCGTGTGATTAGTGTTTTTAGCGAGTGTGACAGGACAGCGAAAAAATATAGAAACAAGGGGG
GAACTGAAAAGCTTAGGAATGCATTGAACATGAGAAGGGGAAGGGGAAGGAACAAACTAGACAGGAATTA
TTGGAATTTAATCACATTTGGAGTTTTTTTTCTATTCGACAGAATAATTATCCAGAACATTTTTGTATTA
AATATTTATGCATCATATGAGTAGTCGGCTTTGTTGTGCATGACGAGTTTGTTATCGACGAAATAGAAGC
TGTCAGAACGAGTCTCGTTTGGATTGTTGATCATGTCGTCCACTGAAAAAGAGATTAGTCTTTTGAATTG
TACTTTTTAGAATAATGACTCACTGAGTTGTTGAGAGAGTTGAGGGAACTCATAGATATGTTCACAGTTG
TTTCGTGAATTCGGAATACAGAATCCGAATTCAAAGTCAAAACACTTCAGAAGGCGATCTTTGAAGAAGT
GACGTTCGATCATTCGGAAATGATGGATTGGGATGTCTCCTACTTTGAATTCCACAGTTGCTCCGACCGT
TTTGAGTTTCAAAAAGTTTGGAGCAAATCTATAACGCACGTATCTTGCCGACTCCTGTGGCGACTCATCA
TTCTCCTGATCGTTCTCCGGTTTGGCGATCTCGAAAAGCACTTGCTCAGTGTCCAGATCACGGATTTGGA
ACTTGGTGAACTCGATGTTATAGATGTTCGCAGATGGGGAGCATAAGAATCCTAAATTTATGTTTTAAAC
TGAAATCCAAAGGGAGCAAGATACCTTGAGTGATTCCCGGAAGTGCTAAAACGTCGTTCGGAGTGATTTG
AGCTTTCTTCGCAAGCTCCGATTCCGTTGTGATTCCTTGTTCGGTGCTTGGTGGTGGCCGTGGCATCTGG
AAATATGGAAAAGTTCAACAAAAAGAAAAGAGAAAAGAATGAAATCGGATATCAAGAGTTAGTTGAGCGG
TTTCTCTAGTTTTCTGAGTCTCACCTGCGACGGGAAGGTCGCCGAGCCGGGTGGAATCGATCGTTGTTGC
TCGGCTTTCATATCGGTTTGGTTGGAAGCGGCTGAAAACGGAAAGAAGTGGAAGAAGGAAAAGAGTGTGG
TGTGACAGGAAAATGGTAATTAGAGGGTGCCAAATAACCAGCTATATTTTGTTTTTTTTTGAAAACATTT
TTAAAAAGAAAAATACGATAATGATATCAGATGGATTTCCGGAAAACTGGTATGAAAAATTTCAACCTTT
TTGAGTACATGTAATCAAAATACACTTTGTAAATTATCATTTTTATTGAAACTCCACCATTTTTCTATTT
ATAACGCTAATAATTTGAAAAAGAAACCTATTGCGAACCGCGGGGTGAATCCCAAAAACGAATGCGTTTT
GGTGGAGTGATTGATTCGAATCGAAGAAGAAAAAGAAGAAGACGTGGAATAGAGAGCTCACTCTTAACCG
AGCAGCACACACCGACAGAAAAAAAAATGAAATGAATGAGGGTCTTCTTCTTCTTCTTCTTCGAATGATT
GACAGAAATGGGAAAAAGAGGAAGATTGAGAAGGGAAAAAGGAAGGAGAAAAGAAGCAGAAGAAGACGTC
AGAGAGGAGAGGAACGAGCGGAAAAGCAGCGGGCGCAAGTCATAGAAGTAGCAGAGCTGGGGAGAAGAAG
ACACTATCCAAGAAAGGAATGACGAGAGAGTATGCAAAGGGGTATAGGGTGCAGACAGAATAGGAACAGA
ATAACAGATGATGAGCCAAGAAGAGTTGAAAAGGGCGATGAATTTGTCATGTAACTTAATTTGGGTCAAT
TTGAGCATGATGAATTGAAATCATCCCTTGTTGGGAGTTAATAACCGGTTTGTTATCAGAAACCCTGTAA
TAGAAGGGCGCCCTAACTTTGAGCCAATTCATCCCGGTTTCTGTCAAATATATCAAAAAGTGGTCAACTG
ACAAATTGTTTTTGATATTATAATAAACATTTTATCCGTTAACAATTTTCGAATACTTTTTACAAGGACT
TGGATAAATTGGCTCAAAGACGAAGTGAGTTTGCTACCATCATGGAATCAGGAGGACATTTCGACAATGT
CATATAATGTTTGAAAAATGATTTTAACAAGGGTCTCATTCGAGATAAGCAATGCTCTGAGCAAGTGGCT
CGTCGTCTTCAAGAATCTCTTGTTGATATTCATTTGGATCCTGTTTTGCACGAAGCATGTGCCATGGATA
TTCAGAGTTTTTGCAAAAAAGTTCCGCCAGGTCAAACAATCTTTTTAATTTTTATATGATACTTCGGGTG
TATTTTTCTTCTTTTTCCTGTTCATTTTCGCTTTTTTCTCACTTTTTTGTAACAAAATCTCTCACTTTTC
TGTAAGTCTTAACAAAAGTTCAATTGGCTCGATCAAGTAAAATTTCGGCCGTATGAACGTTTTCAAAGGT
TTTCATTTTTTTTTAAGTTCATTCACAATATCATGAATCTCTCGTCCTTTGGTTTCCGGTAAGTAGCGAA
ATAATATAAGCATACTTATAAATGAAGGAATTGAATATAGAATAAGGAAAGCATAACTACCAATAACGGA
ATATAGAGGTAATACTGTAAATGTACTGATAACCACCATTACAGTATTCATTGAATATGCCACAGATTGA
GCAATACTACGATGTTTTTGAGGTACCAGTTCAGAGGATATAAACCACGAAATTGGACCAACTCCAGTTC
TGAAATTTCATTATTCGATTAAATCAAAATATATTTGAAAAACCTCACCCATAAGTATAACCGTAGATGA
TCAATGCAACTAGGCATCCGTATTTCATCGGGTCAATCAGAATACGTATTTTTGCGAAGAATACGAATGC
AATTAGAGCTAAATTATTGAGAAATGTGAAGAGAAGGAGAAGCTTGCGTCGACCAACTCTGTAAACTTAT
TCATACAATTTTGTCTTCAAATTTTGAACGTTTAAAACTATCTTATTCAATGAGTTAGCGGGTTTTTATA
GTGAGTTAGTTCACGATTATCTAATAAAACTATGTCCAAACATCCTAACTGCGACCGTATTCTCACTAAC
TCGTCTTAAAAACGTTGAGATTATTTTAAACCCTTCTTCAGTACAACTACAGTACTGATGCACAAATACA
ATAATAATAATACATTCAGACATACTCTGAACAATGTAACTTGTTTTTGTTATACTGTGGTAACATTTAT
TGAAATGAAATATAACCTTACTTTTCAATCACAATTCCACCAGTAATTGTTCCAGAAACATAAGCTAAAC
CCATTGCAGTTGTACTCCATTCAGCAATTTCTGACTCAACATTTGCATTTTCTAGAAAGAAAGTAGAGGA
TAAAAGAAGAGCCCATAATCCGACAGGGCCC
