>Addgene plasmid #19329 | pCFJ150 - pDESTttTi5605[R4-R3] | addgene partial sequence | sequence record 25125 | 19329 with CAT-R
TATCAACGGTGGTATATCCAGTGATTTTTTTCTCCATTTTAGCTTCCTTAGCTCCTGAAAATCTCGACGG
ATCCTAACTCAAAATCCACACATTATACGAGCCGGAAGCATAAAGTGTAAAGCCTGGGGTGCCTAATGCG
GCCGCCATAGTGACTGGATATGTTGTGTTTTACAGTATTATGTAGTCTGTTTTTTATGCAAAATCTAATT
TAATATATTGATATTTATATCATTTTACGTTTCTCGTTCAACTTTATTATACATAGTTGATAATTCACTG
GCCGTCGTTTTACACTCGAGACGTACGGTGCGCGCGATGCATTCGAAGATCTGCCCACTAGTGAGTCGTA
TTATAAGTGCAAGTAAGATCAGTGTTTGTTTCGATATCAGTCTGTTTCGTAACGGTCTTCTGTATAACTA
CAAAAAAGAATAAAAAACCGTATCACAACTGAGAAAAAAGACAAAACTTATTGAACAGTGTTCCTTTCAA
AAAATTATTTTGTAAAAAATCGAGTTTTTCTCCAAAATAACGCACGCAATCAAAAACAAGAAAACTAACG
TGTTCTCCTGGGCGTGGAACTCCTTATCAAGATTACCATTATTGTCTGTCAGAATTGATATTTCAATTAT
TTCATATCTAGACAAACCCGGGTGTCTTGCATTTATTAGTACTGTGAGTTTAC
