>Addgene plasmid #19329 | pCFJ150 - pDESTttTi5605[R4-R3] | addgene partial sequence | sequence record 25126 | 19329 with M13F20
ATCAATATATTAAATTAGATTTTGCATAAAAAACAGACTACATAATACTGTAAAACACAACATATCCAGT
CACTATGGCGGCCGCATTAGGCACCCCAGGCTTTACACTTTATGCTTCCGGCTCGTATAATGTGTGGATT
TTGAGTTAGGATCCGTCGAGATTTTCAGGAGCTAAGGAAGCTAAAATGGAGAAAAAAATCACTGGATATA
CCACCGTTGATATATCCCAATGGCATCGTAAAGAACATTTTGAGGCATTTCAGTCAGTTGCTCAATGTAC
CTATAACCAGACCGTTCAGCTGGATATTACGGCCTTTTTAAAGACCGTAAAGAAAAATAAGCACAAGTTT
TATCCGGCCTTTATTCACATTCTTGCCCGCCTGATGAATGCTCATCCGGAATTCCGTATGGCAATGAAAG
ACGGTGAGCTGGTGATATGGGATAGTGTTCACCCTTGTTACACCGTTTTCCATGAGCAAACTGAAACGTT
TTCATCGCTCTGGAGTGAATACCACGACGATTTCCGGCAGTTTCTACACATATATTCGCAAGATGTGGCG
TGTTACGGTGAAAACCTGGCCTATTTCCCTAAAGGGTTTATTGAGAATATGTTTTTCGTCTCAGCCAATC
CCTGGGTGAGTTTCACCAGTTTTGATTTAAACGTGGCCAATATGGACAACTTCTTCGCCCCCGTTTTCAC
CATGGGCAAATATTATACGCAAGGCGACAAGGTGCTGATGCCGCTGGCGATTCAGGTTCATCATGCCGTT
TGTGATGGCTTCCATGT
