>Addgene plasmid #19329 | pCFJ150 - pDESTttTi5605[R4-R3] | addgene partial sequence | sequence record 160293 | CAT-R 5'-GCAACTGACTGAAATGCCTC-3'
GGGATATATCAACGGTGGTATATCCAGTGATTTTTTTCTCCATTTTAGCTTCCTTAGCTCCTGAAAATCT
CGACGGATCCTAACTCAAAATCCACACATTATACGAGCCGGAAGCATAAAGTGTAAAGCCTGGGGTGCCT
AATGCGGCCGCCATAGTGACTGGATATGTTGTGTTTTACAGTATTATGTAGTCTGTTTTTTATGCAAAAT
CTAATTTAATATATTGATATTTATATCATTTTACGTTTCTCGTTCAACTTTATTATACATAGTTGATAAT
TCACTGGCCGTCGTTTTACACTCGAGACGTACGGTGCGCGCGATGCATTCGAAGATCTGCCCACTAGTGA
GTCGTATTATAAGTGCAAGTAAGATCAGTGTTTGTTTCGATATCAGTCTGTTTCGTAACGGTCTTCTGTA
TAACTACAAAAAAGAATAAAAAACCGTATCACAACTGAGAAAAAAGACAAAACTTATTGAACAGTGTTCC
TTTCAAAAAATTATTTTGTAAAAAATCGAGTTTTTCTCCAAAATAACGCACGCAATCAAAAACAAGAAAA
CTAACGTGTTCTCCTGGGCGTGGAACTCCTTATCAAGATTACCATTATTGTCTGTCAGAATTGATATTTC
AATTATTTCATATCTAGACAAACCCGGGTGTCTTGCATTTATTAGTACTGTGAGTTTACATACAAACGAG
GCTTACTCAGATAACATAGAGTCACCTCTAATTAGCAAAAACCCATTTCTAATTAGCTATTTCGACCAGT
TCTAAAGTCACCGTAATTAGAAATGGTTTTTGTAGCTTTTCTAATTAGAAATGACCCCGAGATAAGTGAA
ATATGGCATTTTCTGGGTTTTCTAGTAAGAAATGATCC
